>Addgene plasmid #143768 | TFORF1148 | addgene full sequence | sequence record 407862 | Addgene NGS Result
TTAATGTAGTCTTATGCAATACTCTTGTAGTCTTGCAACATGGTAACGATGAGTTAGCAACATGCCTTAC
AAGGAGAGAAAAAGCACCGTGCATGCCGATTGGTGGAAGTAAGGTGGTACGATCGTGCCTTATTAGGAAG
GCAACAGACGGGTCTGACATGGATTGGACGAACCACTGAATTGCCGCATTGCAGAGATATTGTATTTAAG
TGCCTAGCTCGATACATAAACGGGTCTCTCTGGTTAGACCAGATCTGAGCCTGGGAGCTCTCTGGCTAAC
TAGGGAACCCACTGCTTAAGCCTCAATAAAGCTTGCCTTGAGTGCTTCAAGTAGTGTGTGCCCGTCTGTT
GTGTGACTCTGGTAACTAGAGATCCCTCAGACCCTTTTAGTCAGTGTGGAAAATCTCTAGCAGTGGCGCC
CGAACAGGGACTTGAAAGCGAAAGGGAAACCAGAGGAGCTCTCTCGACGCAGGACTCGGCTTGCTGAAGC
GCGCACGGCAAGAGGCGAGGGGCGGCGACTGGTGAGTACGCCAAAAATTTTGACTAGCGGAGGCTAGAAG
GAGAGAGATGGGTGCGAGAGCGTCAGTATTAAGCGGGGGAGAATTAGATCGCGATGGGAAAAAATTCGGT
TAAGGCCAGGGGGAAAGAAAAAATATAAATTAAAACATATAGTATGGGCAAGCAGGGAGCTAGAACGATT
CGCAGTTAATCCTGGCCTGTTAGAAACATCAGAAGGCTGTAGACAAATACTGGGACAGCTACAACCATCC
CTTCAGACAGGATCAGAAGAACTTAGATCATTATATAATACAGTAGCAACCCTCTATTGTGTGCATCAAA
GGATAGAGATAAAAGACACCAAGGAAGCTTTAGACAAGATAGAGGAAGAGCAAAACAAAAGTAAGACCAC
CGCACAGCAAGCGGCCGCTGATCTTCAGACCTGGAGGAGGAGATATGAGGGACAATTGGAGAAGTGAATT
ATATAAATATAAAGTAGTAAAAATTGAACCATTAGGAGTAGCACCCACCAAGGCAAAGAGAAGAGTGGTG
CAGAGAGAAAAAAGAGCAGTGGGAATAGGAGCTTTGTTCCTTGGGTTCTTGGGAGCAGCAGGAAGCACTA
TGGGCGCAGCGTCAATGACGCTGACGGTACAGGCCAGACAATTATTGTCTGGTATAGTGCAGCAGCAGAA
CAATTTGCTGAGGGCTATTGAGGCGCAACAGCATCTGTTGCAACTCACAGTCTGGGGCATCAAGCAGCTC
CAGGCAAGAATCCTGGCTGTGGAAAGATACCTAAAGGATCAACAGCTCCTGGGGATTTGGGGTTGCTCTG
GAAAACTCATTTGCACCACTGCTGTGCCTTGGAATGCTAGTTGGAGTAATAAATCTCTGGAACAGATTTG
GAATCACACGACCTGGATGGAGTGGGACAGAGAAATTAACAATTACACAAGCTTAATACACTCCTTAATT
GAAGAATCGCAAAACCAGCAAGAAAAGAATGAACAAGAATTATTGGAATTAGATAAATGGGCAAGTTTGT
GGAATTGGTTTAACATAACAAATTGGCTGTGGTATATAAAATTATTCATAATGATAGTAGGAGGCTTGGT
AGGTTTAAGAATAGTTTTTGCTGTACTTTCTATAGTGAATAGAGTTAGGCAGGGATATTCACCATTATCG
TTTCAGACCCACCTCCCAACCCCGAGGGGACCCATGCATTGCATCTCAATTAGTCAGCAACCAGGTGTGG
AAAGTCCCCAGGCTCCCCAGCAGGCAGAAGTATGCAAAGCATGCGTCTCAATTAGTCAGCAACCATAGTC
CCGCCCCTAACTCCGCCCATCCCGCCCCTAACTCCGCCCAGTTCCGCCCATTCTCCGCCCCATGGCTGAC
TAATTTTTTTTATTTATGCAGAGGCCGAGGCCGCCTCGGCCTCTGAGCTATTCCAGAAGTAGTGAGGAGG
CTTTTTTGGAGGCCTAGGCTTTTGCAAAAAGCTTTCTAGAGGTACCACCGGAGCTTACCATGACCGAGTA
CAAGCCCACGGTGCGCCTCGCCACCCGCGACGACGTCCCCAGGGCCGTACGCACCCTCGCCGCCGCGTTC
GCCGACTACCCCGCCACGCGCCACACCGTCGATCCGGACCGCCACATCGAGCGGGTCACCGAGCTGCAAG
AACTCTTCCTCACGCGCGTCGGGCTCGACATCGGCAAGGTGTGGGTCGCGGACGACGGCGCCGCCGTGGC
GGTCTGGACCACGCCGGAGAGCGTCGAAGCGGGGGCGGTGTTCGCCGAGATCGGCCCGCGCATGGCCGAG
TTGAGCGGTTCCCGGCTGGCCGCGCAGCAACAGATGGAAGGCCTCCTGGCGCCGCACCGGCCCAAGGAGC
CCGCGTGGTTCCTGGCCACCGTCGGCGTCTCGCCCGACCACCAGGGCAAGGGTCTGGGCAGCGCCGTCGT
GCTCCCCGGAGTGGAGGCGGCCGAGCGCGCCGGGGTGCCCGCCTTCCTGGAGACCTCCGCGCCCCGCAAC
CTCCCCTTCTACGAGCGGCTCGGCTTCACCGTCACCGCCGACGTCGAGGTGCCCGAAGGACCGCGCACCT
GGTGCATGACCCGCAAGCCCGGTGCCAGTTAACGAATTCTAGATCTTGAGACAAATGGCAGTATTCATCC
ACAATTTTAAAAGAAAAGGGGGGATTGGGGGGTACAGTGCAGGGGAAAGAATAGTAGACATAATAGCAAC
AGACATACAAACTAAAGAATTACAAAAACAAATTACAAAAATTCAAAATTTTCGGGTTTATTACAGGGAC
AGCAGAGATCCACTTTGGCGCCGGCTCGAGGCCTGCAGGTGCAAAGATGGATAAAGTTTTAAACAGAGAG
GAATCTTTGCAGCTAATGGACCTTCTAGGTCTTGAAAGGAGTGGGAATTGGCTCCGGTGCCCGTCAGTGG
GCAGAGCGCACATCGCCCACAGTCCCCGAGAAGTTGGGGGGAGGGGTCGGCAATTGAACCGGTGCCTAGA
GAAGGTGGCGCGGGGTAAACTGGGAAAGTGATGTCGTGTACTGGCTCCGCCTTTTTCCCGAGGGTGGGGG
AGAACCGTATATAAGTGCAGTAGTCGCCGTGAACGTTCTTTTTCGCAACGGGTTTGCCGCCAGAACACAG
GTAAGTGCCGTGTGTGGTTCCCGCGGGCCTGGCCTCTTTACGGGTTATGGCCCTTGCGTGCCTTGAATTA
CTTCCACCTGGCTGCAGTACGTGATTCTTGATCCCGAGCTTCGGGTTGGAAGTGGGTGGGAGAGTTCGAG
GCCTTGCGCTTAAGGAGCCCCTTCGCCTCGTGCTTGAGTTGAGGCCTGGCCTGGGCGCTGGGGCCGCCGC
GTGCGAATCTGGTGGCACCTTCGCGCCTGTCTCGCTGCTTTCGATAAGTCTCTAGCCATTTAAAATTTTT
GATGACCTGCTGCGACGCTTTTTTTCTGGCAAGATAGTCTTGTAAATGCGGGCCAAGATCTGCACACTGG
TATTTCGGTTTTTGGGGCCGCGGGCGGCGACGGGGCCCGTGCGTCCCAGCGCACATGTTCGGCGAGGCGG
GGCCTGCGAGCGCGGCCACCGAGAATCGGACGGGGGTAGTCTCAAGCTGGCCGGCCTGCTCTGGTGCCTG
GCCTCGCGCCGCCGTGTATCGCCCCGCCCTGGGCGGCAAGGCTGGCCCGGTCGGCACCAGTTGCGTGAGC
GGAAAGATGGCCGCTTCCCGGCCCTGCTGCAGGGAGCTCAAAATGGAGGACGCGGCGCTCGGGAGAGCGG
GCGGGTGAGTCACCCACACAAAGGAAAAGGGCCTTTCCGTCCTCAGCCGTCGCTTCATGTGACTCCACGG
AGTACCGGGCGCCGTCCAGGCACCTCGATTAGTTCTCGAGCTTTTGGAGTACGTCGTCTTTAGGTTGGGG
GGAGGGGTTTTATGCGATGGAGTTTCCCCACACTGAGTGGGTGGAGACTGAAGTTAGGCCAGCTTGGCAC
TTGATGTAATTCTCCTTGGAATTTGCCCTTTTTGAGTTTGGATCTTGGTTCATTCTCAAGCCTCAGACAG
TGGTTCAAAGTTTTTTTCTTCCATTTCAGGTGTCGTGAGGCTAGCACCGCCACCATGAATTACGAATTTG
AGCGAGAGATTGGTTTTATCAATAGCCAGCCGTCGCTCGCTGAGTGCCTGACATCTTTTCCCCCTGTCGC
TGATACATTTCAAAGTTCATCAATCAAGACCTCGACGCTTTCACACTCGACACTGATTCCTCCTCCTTTT
GAGCAGACCATTCCCAGCCTGAACCCCGGCAGTCACCCTCGCCACGGCGCTGGCGGCCGCCCCAAGCCGA
GCCCCGCGGGCAGCCGCGGCAGCCCGGTGCCCGCCGGCGCCCTGCAGCCGCCCGAGTACCCCTGGATGAA
GGAGAAGAAGGCGGCCAAGAAAACCGCACTTCTGCCGGCCGCCGCCGCCGCCGCCACCGCCGCAGCCACC
GGCCCTGCTTGCCTCAGCCACAAAGAATCCCTGGAAATCGCCGATGGCAGCGGCGGGGGATCGCGGCGCC
TGAGAACTGCTTACACCAACACACAGCTTCTAGAGCTGGAAAAAGAATTTCATTTCAACAAGTACCTTTG
CAGACCCCGAAGGGTGGAGATTGCAGCGCTGCTGGATTTGACTGAGAGACAAGTGAAAGTGTGGTTTCAG
AACCGGAGGATGAAGCACAAGAGGCAGACCCAGTGCAAGGAAAACCAAAACAGCGAAGGGAAATGTAAAA
GCCTTGAGGACTCCGAGAAAGTAGAGGAGGACGAGGAAGAGAAGACGCTCTTTGAGCAAGCCCTTAGCGT
CTCTGGGGCCCTTCTGGAGAGGGAAGGCTACACTTTTCAGCAAAATGCCCTCTCTCAGCAGCAGGCTCCC
AATGGACACAATGGCGACTCCCAAAGTTTCCCAGTCTCGCCTTTAACCAGCAATGAGAAAAATCTGAAAC
ATTTTCAGCACCAGTCACCCACTGTTCCCAACTGCTTGTCAACAATGGGCCAGAACTGTGGAGCTGGCCT
AAACAATGACAGTCCTGAGGCCCTTGAGGTCCCCTCTTTGCAGGACTTTAGCGTTTTCTCCACAGATTCC
TGCCTGCAGCTTTCAGATGCAGTTTCACCCAGTTTGCCAGGTTCCCTCGACAGTCCCGTAGATATTTCAG
CTGACAGCTTAGACTTTTTTACAGACACACTCACCACAATCGACTTGCAGCATCTGAATTACTAGTAATG
AACTAGTCCGTAACTTGAAAGTATTTCGATTTCTTGGCTTTATATATCTTGTGGAAAGGACGAGAGGCGC
GGTCTCAGATAGAATACACGCGTTAAGTCGACAATCAACCTCTGGATTACAAAATTTGTGAAAGATTGAC
TGGTATTCTTAACTATGTTGCTCCTTTTACGCTATGTGGATACGCTGCTTTAATGCCTTTGTATCATGCT
ATTGCTTCCCGTATGGCTTTCATTTTCTCCTCCTTGTATAAATCCTGGTTGCTGTCTCTTTATGAGGAGT
TGTGGCCCGTTGTCAGGCAACGTGGCGTGGTGTGCACTGTGTTTGCTGACGCAACCCCCACTGGTTGGGG
CATTGCCACCACCTGTCAGCTCCTTTCCGGGACTTTCGCTTTCCCCCTCCCTATTGCCACGGCGGAACTC
ATCGCCGCCTGCCTTGCCCGCTGCTGGACAGGGGCTCGGCTGTTGGGCACTGACAATTCCGTGGTGTTGT
CGGGGAAATCATCGTCCTTTCCTTGGCTGCTCGCCTGTGTTGCCACCTGGATTCTGCGCGGGACGTCCTT
CTGCTACGTCCCTTCGGCCCTCAATCCAGCGGACCTTCCTTCCCGCGGCCTGCTGCCGGCTCTGCGGCCT
CTTCCGCGTCTTCGCCTTCGCCCTCAGACGAGTCGGATCTCCCTTTGGGCCGCCTCCCCGCGTCGACTTT
AAGACCAATGACTTACAAGGCAGCTGTAGATCTTAGCCACTTTTTAAAAGAAAAGGGGGGACTGGAAGGG
CTAATTCACTCCCAACGAAGACAAGATCTGCTTTTTGCTTGTACTGGGTCTCTCTGGTTAGACCAGATCT
GAGCCTGGGAGCTCTCTGGCTAACTAGGGAACCCACTGCTTAAGCCTCAATAAAGCTTGCCTTGAGTGCT
TCAAGTAGTGTGTGCCCGTCTGTTGTGTGACTCTGGTAACTAGAGATCCCTCAGACCCTTTTAGTCAGTG
TGGAAAATCTCTAGCAGTACGTATAGTAGTTCATGTCATCTTATTATTCAGTATTTATAACTTGCAAAGA
AATGAATATCAGAGAGTGAGAGGAACTTGTTTATTGCAGCTTATAATGGTTACAAATAAAGCAATAGCAT
CACAAATTTCACAAATAAAGCATTTTTTTCACTGCATTCTAGTTGTGGTTTGTCCAAACTCATCAATGTA
TCTTATCATGTCTGGCTCTAGCTATCCCGCCCCTAACTCCGCCCATCCCGCCCCTAACTCCGCCCAGTTC
CGCCCATTCTCCGCCCCATGGCTGACTAATTTTTTTTATTTATGCAGAGGCCGAGGCCGCCTCGGCCTCT
GAGCTATTCCAGAAGTAGTGAGGAGGCTTTTTTGGAGGCCTAGGGACGTACCCAATTCGCCCTATAGTGA
GTCGTATTACGCGCGCTCACTGGCCGTCGTTTTACAACGTCGTGACTGGGAAAACCCTGGCGTTACCCAA
CTTAATCGCCTTGCAGCACATCCCCCTTTCGCCAGCTGGCGTAATAGCGAAGAGGCCCGCACCGATCGCC
CTTCCCAACAGTTGCGCAGCCTGAATGGCGAATGGG
[124 nt withheld, positions 6827-6950]
C
[91 nt withheld, positions 6952-7042]
A
[49 nt withheld, positions 7044-7092]
CCTTTGACGTTGGAGTCCACGTTCTTT
[37 nt withheld, positions 7120-7156]
ACCCTATCTCGGTCTATTCTTTTGATTTATAAGGGATTTTGCCGATTTCGGCCTATTGGTTAAAAAATGA
GCTGATTTAACAAAAATTTAACGCGAATTTTAACAAAATATTAACGCTTACAATTTAGGTGGCACTTTTC
GGGGAAATGTGCGCGGAACCCCTATTTGTTTATTTTTCTAAATACATTCAAATATGTATCCGCTCATGAG
ACAATAACCCTGATAAATGCTTCAATAATATTGAAAAAGGAAGAGTATGAGTATTCAACATTTCCGTGTC
GCCCTTATTCCCTTTTTTGCGGCATTTTGCCTTCCTGTTTTTGCTCACCCAGAAACGCTGGTGAAAGTAA
AAGATGCTGAAGATCAGTTGGGTGCACGAGTGGGTTACATCGAACTGGATCTCAACAGCGGTAAGATCCT
TGAGAGTTTTCGCCCCGAAGAACGTTTTCCAATGATGAGCACTTTTAAAGTTCTGCTATGTGGCGCGGTA
TTATCCCGTATTGACGCCGGGCAAGAGCAACTCGGTCGCCGCATACACTATTCTCAGAATGACTTGGTTG
AGTACTCACCAGTCACAGAAAAGCATCTTACGGATGGCATGACAGTAAGAGAATTATGCAGTGCTGCCAT
AACCATGAGTGATAACACTGCGGCCAACTTACTTCTGACAACGATCGGAGGACCGAAGGAGCTAACCGCT
TTTTTGCACAACATGGGGGATCATGTAACTCGCCTTGATCGTTGGGAACCGGAGCTGAATGAAGCCATAC
CAAACGACGAGCGTGACACCACGATGCCTGTAGCAATGGCAACAACGTTGCGCAAACTATTAACTGGCGA
ACTACTTACTCTAGCTTCCCGGCAACAATTAATAGACTGGATGGAGGCGGATAAAGTTGCAGGACCACTT
CTGCGCTCGGCCCTTCCGGCTGGCTGGTTTATTGCTGATAAATCTGGAGCCGGTGAGCGTGGGTCTCGCG
GTATCATTGCAGCACTGGGGCCAGATGGTAAGCCCTCCCGTATCGTAGTTATCTACACGACGGGGAGTCA
GGCAACTATGGATGAACGAAATAGACAGATCGCTGAGATAGGTGCCTCACTGATTAAGCATTGGTAACTG
TCAGACCAAGTTTACTCATATATACTTTAGATTGATTTAAAACTTCATTTTTAATTTAAAAGGATCTAGG
TGAAGATCCTTTTTGATAATCTCATGACCAAAATCCCTTAACGTGAGTTTTCGTTCCACTGAGCGTCAGA
CCCCGTAGAAAAGATCAAAGGATCTTCTTGAGATCCTTTTTTTCTGCGCGTAATCTGCTGCTTGCAAACA
AAAAAACCACCGCTACCAGCGGTGGTTTGTTTGCCGGATCAAGAGCTACCAACTCTTTTTCCGAAGGTAA
CTGGCTTCAGCAGAGCGCAGATACCAAATACTGTTCTTCTAGTGTAGCCGTAGTTAGGCCACCACTTCAA
GAACTCTGTAGCACCGCCTACATACCTCGCTCTGCTAATCCTGTTACCAGTGGCTGCTGCCAGTGGCGAT
AAGTCGTGTCTTACCGGGTTGGACTCAAGACGATAGTTACCGGATAAGGCGCAGCGGTCGGGCTGAACGG
GGGGTTCGTGCACACAGCCCAGCTTGGAGCGAACGACCTACACCGAACTGAGATACCTACAGCGTGAGCT
ATGAGAAAGCGCCACGCTTCCCGAAGGGAGAAAGGCGGACAGGTATCCGGTAAGCGGCAGGGTCGGAACA
GGAGAGCGCACGAGGGAGCTTCCAGGGGGAAACGCCTGGTATCTTTATAGTCCTGTCGGGTTTCGCCACC
TCTGACTTGAGCGTCGATTTTTGTGATGCTCGTCAGGGGGGCGGAGCCTATGGAAAAACGCCAGCAACGC
GGCCTTTTTACGGTTCCTGGCCTTTTGCTGGCCTTTTGCTCACATGTTCTTTCCTGCGTTATCCCCTGAT
TCTGTGGATAACCGTATTACCGCCTTTGAGTGAGCTGATACCGCTCGCCGCAGCCGAACGACCGAGCGCA
GCGAGTCAGTGAGCGAGGAAGCGGAAGAGCGCCCAATACGCAAACCGCCTCTCCCCGCGCGTTGGCCGAT
TCATTAATGCAGCTGGCACGACAGGTTTCCCGACTGGAAAGCGGGCAGTGAGCGCAACGCAATTAATGTG
AGTTAGCTCACTCATTAGGCACCCCAGGCTTTACACTTTATGCTTCCGGCTCGTATGTTGTGTGGAATTG
TGAGCGGATAACAATTTCACACAGGAAACAGCTATGACCATGATTACGCCAAGCGCGCAATTAACCCTCA
CTAAAGGGAACAAAAGCTGGAGCTGCAAGC
Features (pLannotate 1.2.2; 31 found; start..end, strand, type, name):
      5..231     +  promoter       RSV promoter: Rous sarcoma virus enhancer/promoter
    232..412     +  LTR            5' LTR (truncated): truncated 5' long terminal repeat (LTR) from HIV-1
    459..584     +  misc_feature   HIV-1 Ψ: packaging signal of human immunodeficiency virus type 1
    568..931     +  CDS            HIV-1 gag (fragment): gag protein from human immunodeficiency virus 1; gag
   1077..1310    +  misc_feature   RRE: The Rev response element (RRE) of HIV-1 allows for Rev-dependent mRNA export from the nucleus to the cytoplasm.
   1687..1713    +  CDS            Rev (fragment): human immunodeficiency virus 1 (HIV-1) Rev protein; rev; enhances nuclear export of unspliced and incompletely spliced viral mRNAs
   1720..1743    +  promoter       SV40 promoter (fragment): SV40 early promoter
   1744..1815    +  promoter       SV40 promoter (fragment): SV40 enhancer and early promoter
   1839..1974    +  rep_origin     SV40 ori: SV40 origin of replication
   2020..2616    +  CDS            PuroR (fragment): puromycin N-acetyltransferase; pac from Streptomyces; confers resistance to puromycin
   2665..2782    +  misc_feature   cPPT/CTS: central polypurine tract and central termination sequence of HIV-1
   2847..2913    +  CDS            small t antigen (fragment): SV40 (simian virus 40) small t antigen
   2920..4098    +  promoter       EF-1α promoter: strong constitutive promoter for human elongation factor EF-1α
   4115..5242    +  CDS            HOXA2: HXA2_HUMAN - Also known as HOX1K. Experimental evidence at transcript level: Swiss-Prot protein existence level 2. Sequence-specific transcription factor which is part of a developmental regulatory system that provides cells with specific positional identities on the anterior-posterior axis. From Homo sapiens (Human).
   5258..5311    +  promoter       U6 promoter (fragment): RNA polymerase III promoter for human U6 snRNA
   5353..5941    +  misc_feature   WPRE: woodchuck hepatitis virus posttranscriptional regulatory element
   5992..6011    +  misc_feature   cPPT/CTS (fragment): central polypurine tract and central termination sequence of HIV-1
   6013..6246    +  LTR            3' LTR (ΔU3): self-inactivating 3' long terminal repeat (LTR) from HIV-1
   6324..6445    +  polyA_signal   SV40 poly(A) signal: SV40 polyadenylation signal
   6485..6620    +  rep_origin     SV40 ori: SV40 origin of replication
   6641..6659    -  promoter       T7 promoter: promoter for bacteriophage T7 RNA polymerase
   6667..6822    +  CDS            lacZα (fragment): LacZα fragment of β-galactosidase; lacZ fragment
   6827..7255    +  rep_origin     f1 ori (sequence partly withheld): f1 bacteriophage origin of replication; arrow indicates direction of (+) strand synthesis
   7308..7412    +  promoter       AmpR promoter: bla
   7413..8273    +  CDS            AmpR: β-lactamase; bla; confers resistance to ampicillin, carbenicillin, and related antibiotics
   8444..9032    +  rep_origin     ori: high-copy-number ColE1/pMB1/pBR322/pUC origin of replication
   9215..9307    +  CDS            lacI (fragment): lac repressor; lacI; The lac repressor binds to the lac operator to inhibit transcription in E. coli. This inhibition can be relieved by adding lactose or isopropyl-β-D-thiogalactopyranoside (IPTG).
   9320..9341    +  protein_bind   CAP binding site: CAP binding activates transcription in the presence of cAMP. E. coli catabolite activator protein
   9356..9386    +  promoter       lac promoter: promoter for the E. coli lac operon
   9394..9410    +  protein_bind   lac operator: The lac repressor binds to the lac operator to inhibit transcription in E. coli. This inhibition can be relieved by adding lactose or isopropyl-β-D-thiogalactopyranoside (IPTG). lac repressor encoded by lacI
   9455..9473    +  promoter       T3 promoter: promoter for bacteriophage T3 RNA polymerase
