[The description below was written by a language model from this plasmid's Addgene catalogue record and pLannotate feature annotations shown in this document.]
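Description:
TFORF1148 is a lentiviral mammalian expression plasmid built on the pLX_TRC317 backbone and carrying the human HOXA2 open reading frame, a homeobox transcription factor involved in specifying positional identity along the anterior-posterior axis. It belongs to a barcoded transcription factor ORF collection in which each clone carries a unique 24-bp barcode. This lets the overexpressed factor be identified by sequencing in pooled screens, such as directed differentiation experiments. The barcode itself is not annotated in the feature table. In bacteria the roughly 9.5 kb plasmid replicates from a high-copy ColE1/pUC-type origin and is selected with ampicillin through the bla gene. An f1 origin and remnants of a lac/lacZα cloning region with T7 and T3 promoters are also present. The record notes a risk of recombination, which is typical of LTR-containing plasmids.

The transfer cassette follows a third-generation, self-inactivating design. An RSV promoter fused to a truncated HIV-1 5' LTR drives genomic RNA production in packaging cells, and it is followed by the Ψ packaging signal, a gag fragment, and the RRE for Rev-dependent nuclear export. Within the provirus, an SV40 early promoter/origin segment drives puromycin N-acetyltransferase for selection of transduced cells. A cPPT/CTS element, which aids nuclear import of the viral genome, lies just downstream. The strong constitutive EF-1α promoter then drives the HOXA2 coding sequence. A WPRE enhances transcript stability and expression, and the ΔU3 3' LTR inactivates viral promoter activity after integration. An SV40 polyadenylation signal lies beyond the LTR. A short U6 promoter fragment annotated between the ORF and the WPRE appears to be a partial sequence match, not a functional pol III unit.
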