Addgene plasmid #143768: TFORF1148
Purpose: Lentiviral vector for overexpressing transcription factor ORFs with unique 24-bp barcodes. Barcodes facilitate identification of transcription factors in pooled screens.
Depositing lab: Feng Zhang. Depositing organization: Broad Institute. Publication: A transcription factor atlas of directed differentiation. Joung J, Ma S, Tay T, Geiger-Schuller KR, Kirchgatterer PC, Verdine VK, Guo B, Arias-Garcia MA, Allen WE, Singh A, Kuksenko O, Abudayyeh OO, Gootenberg JS, Fu Z, Macrae RK, Buenrostro JD, Regev A, Zhang F. Cell. 2023 Jan 5;186(1):209-229.e26. doi: 10.1016/j.cell.2022.11.026. PubMed 36608654.
Backbone
  Vector backbone: pLX_TRC317
  Backbone manufacturer: Broad Institute Genetic Perturbation Platform
  Backbone size w/o insert (bp): 8264
  Vector type: Mammalian Expression, Lentiviral
  Selectable markers: Puromycin
Growth in bacteria
  Bacterial resistance: Ampicillin, 100 μg/mL
  Growth temperature: 37°C
  Growth strain: NEB Stable
  Copy number: High Copy
Gene/Insert
  Gene/Insert name: HOXA2
  Species: H. sapiens (human)
  Insert size (bp): 1232
  Entrez Gene: HOXA2 (a.k.a. HOX1K)
  Promoter: EF1a
  Cloning method: Unknown
  Sequencing primers: 5′ GGGTGGAGACTGAAGTTAGGCCAG; 3′ CACATAGCGTAAAAGGAGCAACATAG
Terms and licenses: Academic/Nonprofit Terms; Industry Terms: Not Available to Industry
Depositor comments: NM_006735,ENST00000222718 . The transcription factor ORF portion of this plasmid was synthesized by Genewiz. Please test multiple small colonies in case of plasmid recombination. To make this collection available in a timely manner, a portion of this collection was not fully sequenced by Addgene. If an Addgene verified full plasmid sequence is not available, please contact us prior to placing an order to request the full sequence.
How to cite: TFORF1148 was a gift from Feng Zhang (Addgene plasmid # 143768 ; http://n2t.net/addgene:143768 ; RRID:Addgene_143768)
