>Addgene plasmid #143768 | TFORF1148 | depositor partial sequence | sequence record 283431 | Insert
ACCGCCACCATGAATTACGAATTTGAGCGAGAGATTGGTTTTATCAATAGCCAGCCGTCGCTCGCTGAGT
GCCTGACATCTTTTCCCCCTGTCGCTGATACATTTCAAAGTTCATCAATCAAGACCTCGACGCTTTCACA
CTCGACACTGATTCCTCCTCCTTTTGAGCAGACCATTCCCAGCCTGAACCCCGGCAGTCACCCTCGCCAC
GGCGCTGGCGGCCGCCCCAAGCCGAGCCCCGCGGGCAGCCGCGGCAGCCCGGTGCCCGCCGGCGCCCTGC
AGCCGCCCGAGTACCCCTGGATGAAGGAGAAGAAGGCGGCCAAGAAAACCGCACTTCTGCCGGCCGCCGC
CGCCGCCGCCACCGCCGCAGCCACCGGCCCTGCTTGCCTCAGCCACAAAGAATCCCTGGAAATCGCCGAT
GGCAGCGGCGGGGGATCGCGGCGCCTGAGAACTGCTTACACCAACACACAGCTTCTAGAGCTGGAAAAAG
AATTTCATTTCAACAAGTACCTTTGCAGACCCCGAAGGGTGGAGATTGCAGCGCTGCTGGATTTGACTGA
GAGACAAGTGAAAGTGTGGTTTCAGAACCGGAGGATGAAGCACAAGAGGCAGACCCAGTGCAAGGAAAAC
CAAAACAGCGAAGGGAAATGTAAAAGCCTTGAGGACTCCGAGAAAGTAGAGGAGGACGAGGAAGAGAAGA
CGCTCTTTGAGCAAGCCCTTAGCGTCTCTGGGGCCCTTCTGGAGAGGGAAGGCTACACTTTTCAGCAAAA
TGCCCTCTCTCAGCAGCAGGCTCCCAATGGACACAATGGCGACTCCCAAAGTTTCCCAGTCTCGCCTTTA
ACCAGCAATGAGAAAAATCTGAAACATTTTCAGCACCAGTCACCCACTGTTCCCAACTGCTTGTCAACAA
TGGGCCAGAACTGTGGAGCTGGCCTAAACAATGACAGTCCTGAGGCCCTTGAGGTCCCCTCTTTGCAGGA
CTTTAGCGTTTTCTCCACAGATTCCTGCCTGCAGCTTTCAGATGCAGTTTCACCCAGTTTGCCAGGTTCC
CTCGACAGTCCCGTAGATATTTCAGCTGACAGCTTAGACTTTTTTACAGACACACTCACCACAATCGACT
TGCAGCATCTGAATTACTAGTAATGAACTAGTCCGTAACTTGAAAGTATTTCGATTTCTTGGCTTTATAT
ATCTTGTGGAAAGGACGAGAGGCGCGGTCTCAGATAGAATAC
