>Addgene plasmid #143768 | TFORF1148 | depositor partial sequence | sequence record 283432 | Barcode
GAGGCGCGGTCTCAGATAGAATAC
